Addgene plasmid #192068: pAAV-hSyn-ADAR2-sesRNA-tTA2-W3SL
Purpose: Expression of ADAR2, sesRNA in mammalian cells with hSyn promoter, with tTA2 as efRNA and ADAR2 overexpression.
Depositing lab: Josh Huang. Depositing organization: Duke University. Publication: Programmable RNA sensing for cell monitoring and manipulation. Qian Y, Li J, Zhao S, Matthews EA, Adoff M, Zhong W, An X, Yeo M, Park C, Yang X, Wang BS, Southwell DG, Huang ZJ. Nature. 2022 Oct;610(7933):713-721. doi: 10.1038/s41586-022-05280-1. Epub 2022 Oct 5. PubMed 36198803.
Backbone
  Vector backbone: pAAV-hSyn-ADAR2-sesRNA-tTA2-W3SL
  Vector type: Mammalian Expression, AAV
Growth in bacteria
  Bacterial resistance: Ampicillin, 100 μg/mL
  Growth temperature: 37°C
  Growth strain: NEB Stable
  Copy number: High Copy
Gene/Insert
  Gene/Insert name: sesRNA for mouse Ctip2
  Species: Synthetic
  Promoter: hSyn
  Cloning method: Gibson Cloning
  Sequencing primers: 5′ gctactaacttcagcctgctg; 3′ agggccgggattctcctcca
Terms and licenses: Academic/Nonprofit Terms; Industry Terms: Not Available to Industry
How to cite: pAAV-hSyn-ADAR2-sesRNA-tTA2-W3SL was a gift from Josh Huang (Addgene plasmid # 192068 ; http://n2t.net/addgene:192068 ; RRID:Addgene_192068)
