[The description below was written by a language model from this plasmid's Addgene catalogue record and pLannotate feature annotations shown in this document.]
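Description:
pAAV-hSyn-ADAR2-sesRNA-tTA2-W3SL is an AAV transfer plasmid for neuronal expression of an RNA-sensing cassette in mammalian cells. It is propagated in bacteria as a high-copy plasmid through a ColE1/pUC-type origin with ampicillin selection (AmpR under its own promoter), and it also carries an f1 phage origin. AAV2 inverted terminal repeats flank the expression cassette so that it can be packaged into recombinant AAV. The annotation finds one complete ITR and only short fragments of the other, which may reflect the difficulty of sequencing and annotating these structured repeats.

The payload is a single transcription unit driven by the human synapsin I (hSyn) promoter, which restricts expression to neurons. The first open reading frame matches Adarb1 (ADAR2), the double-stranded-RNA adenosine deaminase that performs A-to-I editing. Downstream lies the sensor RNA (sesRNA), annotated as a fragment of mouse Bcl11b (Ctip2) in reverse orientation, consistent with a sequence complementary to Ctip2 mRNA. This is followed by the effector region (efRNA) encoding tTA2. The annotation tool labels it as an rtTA3 fragment plus VP16 minimal activation-domain repeats, reflecting sequence similarity among Tet transactivators. The cassette ends with W3SL, a compact terminator seen here as truncated WPRE pieces and SV40 poly(A) fragments, which saves packaging capacity.

In this type of design, pairing of the sesRNA with its target transcript generally creates a duplex that ADAR edits, allowing translation to continue into the effector, although the record does not detail the mechanism. The construct therefore appears intended to produce tTA2 selectively in Ctip2-expressing neurons, where it could drive Tet-responsive reporters or effectors for cell-type-specific monitoring and manipulation.
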