Features (pLannotate 1.2.2; 19 found; start..end, strand, type, name):
      1..448     +  promoter       hSyn promoter: human synapsin I promoter; confers neuron-specific expression (Kügler et al., 2003)
    474..2576    +  CDS            Adarb1: RED1_RAT - Also known as Red1. Experimental evidence at protein level: Swiss-Prot protein existence level 1. Catalyzes the hydrolytic deamination of adenosine to inosine in double-stranded RNA (dsRNA) referred to as A-to-I RNA editing. This may affect gene expression and function in a number of ways that include mRNA translation by changing codons and hence the amino acid sequence of proteins; pre-mRNA splicing by altering splice site recognition sequences; RNA stability by changing sequences involved in nuclease recognition; genetic stability in the case of RNA virus genomes by changing seque
   2640..3023    -  CDS            Bcl11b (fragment): BC11B_MOUSE - Also known as Ctip2, Rit1. Experimental evidence at protein level: Swiss-Prot protein existence level 1. Key regulator of both differentiation and survival of T- lymphocytes during thymocyte development in mammals (PubMed:12717433). Essential in controlling the responsiveness of hematopoietic stem cells to chemotactic signals by modulating the expression of receptors CCR7 and CCR9, which direct the movement of progenitor cells from the bone marrow to the thymus (By similarity). Is a regulator of IL2 promoter and enhances IL2 expression in activated CD4(+) T-lymphocytes (PubMed:16
   3096..3790    +  CDS            rtTA3 (fragment): reverse tetracycline transactivator 3 activates expression from Tet-responsive promoters in the presence of doxycycline
   3720..3830    +  CDS            VP48: 3 tandem repeats of the minimal activation domain of herpes simplex virus VP16 (Cheng et al., 2013)
   3861..4018    +  misc_feature   WPRE (fragment): woodchuck hepatitis virus posttranscriptional regulatory element
   4024..4108    +  misc_feature   WPRE (fragment): woodchuck hepatitis virus posttranscriptional regulatory element
   4107..4150    -  polyA_signal   SV40 poly(A) signal (fragment): SV40 polyadenylation signal
   4154..4221    -  polyA_signal   SV40 poly(A) signal (fragment): SV40 polyadenylation signal
   4294..4434    +  repeat_region  AAV2 ITR: inverted terminal repeat of adeno-associated virus serotype 2 inverted
   4439..4490    -  misc_feature   bom (fragment): basis of mobility region from pBR322
   4509..4964    +  rep_origin     f1 ori (sequence partly withheld): f1 bacteriophage origin of replication; arrow indicates direction of (+) strand synthesis
   4965..5014    -  misc_feature   bom (fragment): basis of mobility region from pBR322
   5116..5151    -  CDS            rop (fragment): Rop protein, which maintains plasmids at low copy number; rop
   5246..5350    +  promoter       AmpR promoter: bla
   5351..6211    +  CDS            AmpR: β-lactamase; bla; confers resistance to ampicillin, carbenicillin, and related antibiotics
   6382..6970    +  rep_origin     ori: high-copy-number ColE1/pMB1/pBR322/pUC origin of replication
   7043..7070    +  repeat_region  AAV2 ITR (fragment): inverted terminal repeat of adeno-associated virus serotype 2 inverted
   7099..7126    +  repeat_region  AAV2 ITR (fragment): inverted terminal repeat of adeno-associated virus serotype 2 inverted
>Addgene plasmid #192068 | pAAV-hSyn-ADAR2-sesRNA-tTA2-W3SL | addgene full sequence | sequence record 381702 | Addgene NGS Result
AGTGCAAGTGGGTTTTAGGACCAGGATGAGGCGGGGTGGGGGTGCCTACCTGACGACCGACCCCGACCCA
CTGGACAAGCACCCAACCCCCATTCCCCAAATTGCGCATCCCCTATCAGAGAGGGGGAGGGGAAACAGGA
TGCGGCGAGGCGCGTGCGCACTGCCAGCTTCAGCACCGCGGACAGTGCCTTCGCCCCCGCCTGGCGGCGC
GCGCCACCGCCGCCTCAGCACTGAAGGCGCGCTGACGTCACTCGCCGGTCCCCCGCAAACTCCCCTTCCC
GGCCACCTTGGTCGCGTCCGCGCCGCCGCCGGCCCAGCCGGACCGCACCACGCGAGGCGCGAGATAGGGG
GGCACGGGCGCGACCATCTGCGCTGCGGCGCCGGCGACTCAGCGCTGCCTCAGTCTGCGGTGGGCAGCGG
AGGAGTCGTGTCGTGCCTGAGAGCGCAGTCGAGAAGGTACCGGATCCGCCACCATGGATATAGAAGATGA
AGAAAACATGAGTTCCAGCAGCACTGATGTGAAGGAAAACCGCAATCTGGACAACGTGTCCCCCAAGGAT
GGCAGCACACCTGGGCCTGGCGAGGGCTCTCAGCTCTCCAATGGGGGTGGTGGTGGCCCCGGCAGAAAGC
GGCCCCTGGAGGAGGGCAGCAATGGCCACTCCAAGTACCGCCTGAAGAAAAGGAGGAAAACACCAGGGCC
CGTCCTCCCCAAGAACGCCCTGATGCAGCTGAATGAGATCAAGCCTGGTTTGCAGTACACACTCCTGTCC
CAGACTGGGCCCGTGCACGCGCCTTTGTTTGTCATGTCTGTGGAGGTGAATGGCCAGGTTTTTGAGGGCT
CTGGTCCCACAAAGAAAAAGGCAAAACTCCATGCTGCTGAGAAGGCCTTGAGGTCTTTCGTTCAGTTTCC
TAATGCCTCTGAGGCCCACCTGGCCATGGGGAGGACCCTGTCTGTCAACACGGACTTCACATCTGACCAG
GCCGACTTCCCTGACACGCTCTTCAATGGTTTTGAAACTCCTGACAAGGCGGAGCCTCCCTTTTACGTGG
GCTCCAATGGGGATGACTCCTTCAGTTCCAGCGGGGACCTCAGCTTGTCTGCTTCCCCGGTGCCTGCCAG
CCTAGCCCAGCCTCCTCTCCCTGTCTTACCACCATTCCCACCCCCGAGTGGGAAGAATCCCGTGATGATC
TTGAACGAACTGCGCCCAGGACTCAAGTATGACTTCCTCTCCGAGAGCGGGGAGAGCCATGCCAAGAGCT
TCGTCATGTCTGTGGTCGTGGATGGTCAGTTCTTTGAAGGCTCGGGGAGAAACAAGAAGCTTGCCAAGGC
CCGGGCTGCGCAGTCTGCCCTGGCCGCCATTTTTAACTTGCACTTGGATCAGACGCCATCTCGCCAGCCT
ATTCCCAGTGAGGGTCTTCAGCTGCATTTACCGCAGGTTTTAGCTGACGCTGTCTCACGCCTGGTCCTGG
GTAAGTTTGGTGACCTGACCGACAACTTCTCCTCCCCTCACGCTCGCAGAAAAGTGCTGGCTGGAGTCGT
CATGACAACAGGCACAGATGTTAAAGATGCCAAGGTGATAAGTGTTTCTACAGGAACAAAATGTATTAAT
GGTGAATACATGAGTGATCGTGGCCTTGCATTAAATGACTGCCATGCAGAAATAATATCTCGGAGATCCT
TGCTCAGATTTCTTTATACACAACTTGAGCTTTACTTAAATAACAAAGATGATCAAAAAAGATCCATCTT
TCAGAAATCAGAGCGAGGGGGGTTTAGGCTGAAGGAGAATGTCCAGTTTCATCTGTACATCAGCACCTCT
CCCTGTGGAGATGCCAGAATCTTCTCACCACATGAGCCAATCCTGGAAGAACCAGCAGATAGACACCCAA
ATCGTAAAGCAAGAGGACAGCTACGGACCAAAATAGAGTCTGGTGAGGGGACGATTCCAGTGCGCTCCAA
TGCGAGCATCCAAACGTGGGACGGGGTGCTGCAAGGGGAGCGGCTGCTCACCATGTCCTGCAGTGACAAG
ATTGCACGCTGGAACGTGGTGGGCATCCAGGGATCCCTGCTCAGCATTTTCGTGGAGCCCATTTACTTCT
CGAGCATCATCCTGGGCAGCCTTTACCACGGGGACCACCTTTCCAGGGCCATGTACCAGCGGATCTCCAA
CATAGAGGACCTGCCACCTCTCTACACCCTCAACAAGCCTTTGCTCAGTGGCATCAGCAATGCAGAAGCA
CGGCAGCCAGGGAAGGCCCCCAACTTCAGTGTCAACTGGACGGTAGGCGACTCCGCTATTGAGGTCATCA
ACGCCACGACTGGGAAGGATGAGCTGGGCCGCGCGTCCCGCCTGTGTAAGCACGCGTTGTACTGTCGCTG
GATGCGTGTGCACGGCAAGGTTCCCTCCCACTTACTACGCTCCAAGATTACCAAGCCCAACGTGTACCAT
GAGTCCAAGCTGGCGGCAAAGGAGTACCAGGCCGCCAAGGCGCGTCTGTTCACAGCCTTCATCAAGGCGG
GGCTGGGGGCCTGGGTGGAGAAGCCCACCGAGCAGGACCAGTTCTCACTCACGCCCGCTACTAACTTCAG
CCTGCTGAAGCAGGCTGGAGACGTGGAGGAGAACCCTGGACCTGAATTCGAAGCGCAGGCTGCCGTTCTC
AGAGGAATGTTCCGACGATGTGGCGAAAGGCGACTGGCGCGCATCCGTGAAGCCCAGGAATGGGTCCTTC
ATGAAGTGGCGCGATGCTGCGTAGCCCACGAGCCACTGCGAGTACACGTTCTCAGATGGGATGAGGGCGG
CAGGTAGCAGCTCCAGGTCTTTCTCCACCTTGATGCGCTTGGCCGCGTGCAGCGCGGGACCACCGAGCCC
AGGGCTGGGCAGCGGTGCTGGCTTGCGTGGGAAGAGAGCTGGAAAGGGCTCTGCGCCTGGCGCGAAGGCC
CCGCCGCGCCCGTTCACTGCACCCGGTGCACCCGCGTCCCCACAGCCAACAGCTCCGGCATCACCCGTGT
CGCCTGCACGCTTGGCGCGCCAGAGGGCAGAGGAAGTCTTCTAACATGCGGTGACGTGGAGGAGAATCCC
GGCCCTTTAATTAACTCTAGACTGGACAAGAGCAAAGTCATAAACTCTGCTCTGGAATTACTCAATGAAG
TCGGTATCGAAGGCCTGACGACAAGGAAACTCGCTCAAAAGCTGGGAGTTGAGCAGCCTACCCTGTACTG
GCACGTGAAGAACAAGCGGGCCCTGCTCGATGCCCTGGCAATCGAGATGCTGGACAGGCATCATACCCAC
TTCTGCCCCCTGGAAGGCGAGTCATGGCAAGACTTTCTGCGGAACAACGCCAAGTCATTCCGCTGTGCTC
TCCTCTCACATCGCGACGGGGCTAAAGTGCATCTCGGCACCCGCCCAACAGAGAAACAGTACGAAACCCT
GGAAAATCAGCTCGCGTTCCTGTGTCAGCAAGGCTTCTCCCTGGAGAACGCACTGTACGCTCTGTCCGCC
GTGGGCCACTTTACACTGGGCTGCGTATTGGAGGATCAGGAGCATCAAGTAGCAAAAGAGGAAAGAGAGA
CACCTACCACCGATTCTATGCCCCCACTTCTGAGACAAGCAATTGAGCTGTTCGACCATCAGGGAGCCGA
ACCTGCCTTCCTTTTCGGCCTGGAACTAATCATATGTGGCCTGGAAAAACAGCTAAAGTGCGAAAGCGGC
GGACCGGCCGACGCCCTTGACGATTTTGACTTAGACATGCTCCCAGCCGATGCCCTTGACGACTTTGACC
TTGATATGCTGCCTGCTGACGCTCTTGACGATTTTGACCTTGACATGCTCCCCGGGTAAGCTAGCAATTC
CGCTCGAGATAATCAACCTCTGGATTACAAAATTTGTGAAAGATTGACTGGTATTCTTAACTATGTTGCT
CCTTTTACGCTATGTGGATACGCTGCTTTAATGCCTTTGTATCATGCTATTGCTTCCCGTATGGCTTTCA
TTTTCTCCTCCTTGTATAAATCCTGGTTAGTTCTTGCCACGGCGGAACTCATCGCCGCCTGCCTTGCCCG
CTGCTGGACAGGGGCTCGGCTGTTGGGCACTGACAATTCCGTGGTGTTTATTTGTGAAATTTGTGATGCT
ATTGCTTTATTTGTAACCATCTAGCTTTATTTGTGAAATTTGTGATGCTATTGCTTTATTTGTAACCATT
ATAAGCTGCAATAAACAAGTTAACAACAACAATTGCATTCATTTTATGTTTCAGGTTCAGGGGGAGATGT
GGGAGGTTTTTTAAAGCGGCCGCAGGAACCCCTAGTGATGGAGTTGGCCACTCCCTCTCTGCGCGCTCGC
TCGCTCACTGAGGCCGGGCGACCAAAGGTCGCCCGACGCCCGGGCTTTGCCCGGGCGGCCTCAGTGAGCG
AGCGAGCGCGCAGCTGCCTGCAGGGGCGCCTGATGCGGTATTTTCTCCTTACGCATCTGTGCGGTATTTC
ACACCGCATA
[95 nt withheld, positions 4491-4585]
T
[46 nt withheld, positions 4587-4632]
C
[141 nt withheld, positions 4634-4774]
CCTTTGACGTTGGAGTCCACGTTCTTT
[37 nt withheld, positions 4802-4838]
ACTCTATCTCGGGCTATTCTTTTGATTTATAAGGGATTTTGCCGATTTCGGTCTATTGGTTAAAAAATGA
GCTGATTTAACAAAAATTTAACGCGAATTTTAACAAAATATTAACGTTTACAATTTTATGGTGCACTCTC
AGTACAATCTGCTCTGATGCCGCATAGTTAAGCCAGCCCCGACACCCGCCAACACCCGCTGACGCGCCCT
GACGGGCTTGTCTGCTCCCGGCATCCGCTTACAGACAAGCTGTGACCGTCTCCGGGAGCTGCATGTGTCA
GAGGTTTTCACCGTCATCACCGAAACGCGCGAGACGAAAGGGCCTCGTGATACGCCTATTTTTATAGGTT
AATGTCATGATAATAATGGTTTCTTAGACGTCAGGTGGCACTTTTCGGGGAAATGTGCGCGGAACCCCTA
TTTGTTTATTTTTCTAAATACATTCAAATATGTATCCGCTCATGAGACAATAACCCTGATAAATGCTTCA
ATAATATTGAAAAAGGAAGAGTATGAGTATTCAACATTTCCGTGTCGCCCTTATTCCCTTTTTTGCGGCA
TTTTGCCTTCCTGTTTTTGCTCACCCAGAAACGCTGGTGAAAGTAAAAGATGCTGAAGATCAGTTGGGTG
CACGAGTGGGTTACATCGAACTGGATCTCAACAGCGGTAAGATCCTTGAGAGTTTTCGCCCCGAAGAACG
TTTTCCAATGATGAGCACTTTTAAAGTTCTGCTATGTGGCGCGGTATTATCCCGTATTGACGCCGGGCAA
GAGCAACTCGGTCGCCGCATACACTATTCTCAGAATGACTTGGTTGAGTACTCACCAGTCACAGAAAAGC
ATCTTACGGATGGCATGACAGTAAGAGAATTATGCAGTGCTGCCATAACCATGAGTGATAACACTGCGGC
CAACTTACTTCTGACAACGATCGGAGGACCGAAGGAGCTAACCGCTTTTTTGCACAACATGGGGGATCAT
GTAACTCGCCTTGATCGTTGGGAACCGGAGCTGAATGAAGCCATACCAAACGACGAGCGTGACACCACGA
TGCCTGTAGCAATGGCAACAACGTTGCGCAAACTATTAACTGGCGAACTACTTACTCTAGCTTCCCGGCA
ACAATTAATAGACTGGATGGAGGCGGATAAAGTTGCAGGACCACTTCTGCGCTCGGCCCTTCCGGCTGGC
TGGTTTATTGCTGATAAATCTGGAGCCGGTGAGCGTGGGTCTCGCGGTATCATTGCAGCACTGGGGCCAG
ATGGTAAGCCCTCCCGTATCGTAGTTATCTACACGACGGGGAGTCAGGCAACTATGGATGAACGAAATAG
ACAGATCGCTGAGATAGGTGCCTCACTGATTAAGCATTGGTAACTGTCAGACCAAGTTTACTCATATATA
CTTTAGATTGATTTAAAACTTCATTTTTAATTTAAAAGGATCTAGGTGAAGATCCTTTTTGATAATCTCA
TGACCAAAATCCCTTAACGTGAGTTTTCGTTCCACTGAGCGTCAGACCCCGTAGAAAAGATCAAAGGATC
TTCTTGAGATCCTTTTTTTCTGCGCGTAATCTGCTGCTTGCAAACAAAAAAACCACCGCTACCAGCGGTG
GTTTGTTTGCCGGATCAAGAGCTACCAACTCTTTTTCCGAAGGTAACTGGCTTCAGCAGAGCGCAGATAC
CAAATACTGTTCTTCTAGTGTAGCCGTAGTTAGGCCACCACTTCAAGAACTCTGTAGCACCGCCTACATA
CCTCGCTCTGCTAATCCTGTTACCAGTGGCTGCTGCCAGTGGCGATAAGTCGTGTCTTACCGGGTTGGAC
TCAAGACGATAGTTACCGGATAAGGCGCAGCGGTCGGGCTGAACGGGGGGTTCGTGCACACAGCCCAGCT
TGGAGCGAACGACCTACACCGAACTGAGATACCTACAGCGTGAGCTATGAGAAAGCGCCACGCTTCCCGA
AGGGAGAAAGGCGGACAGGTATCCGGTAAGCGGCAGGGTCGGAACAGGAGAGCGCACGAGGGAGCTTCCA
GGGGGAAACGCCTGGTATCTTTATAGTCCTGTCGGGTTTCGCCACCTCTGACTTGAGCGTCGATTTTTGT
GATGCTCGTCAGGGGGGCGGAGCCTATGGAAAAACGCCAGCAACGCGGCCTTTTTACGGTTCCTGGCCTT
TTGCTGGCCTTTTGCTCACATGTCCTGCAGGCAGCTGCGCGCTCGCTCGCTCACTGAGGCCGCCCGGGCG
TCGGGCGACCTTTGGTCGCCCGGCCTCAGTGAGCGAGCGAGCGCGCAGAGAGGGAGTGGCCAACTCCATC
ACTAGGGGTTCCTGCGGCCGCACGCGTGTGTCTAGACTGCAGAGGGCCCTGCGTATG
